>Addgene plasmid #238494 | pLP-PH16_RS09790-pcepA-himar-chlorR | addgene full sequence | sequence record 474347 | Addgene NGS Result
CTACCCCAACTGAGAGAACTCTGAGGTTACCCCAGTTGGGGTCTAGATTATGCCAGGATGCGCTCGCACA
GACGCCAACCCGTGACACCGTTGATGGTCACGCGGAACAGCAGGCTGCCGTCCGGGTTAATCAGACGCTC
GTCAATAATCTTATTGCCATTCCACAGGGTACCGGTGACGGTGATCTTTTTACCGTCAAAAACGGCAATG
CCTTCATACGGACGGCCGAAATAGTCAATCATATTCGGGGTCACACCATCAATCACCAGCGTACCGTAAT
GCAAGATAACCTTGAAGTGGTGATCGTCAACTGGGTAGACGACTTTAAAGATTTTCTCGATTTGACCCAT
TTGGTCACCGCTCAGGCCTTCGTACGGGATGATCACATGAATATCAATTTTCAGACCGTTCTCGCCGGAC
AGAACGATGCGCTGAATCGGCGTCACGCTCACACCCAGGTTCTGGAACAGAGAGCTTACGCCACCCTGTT
CCAGGACTTGATCCAAATTATAACCCGCGGTCTGACGCCAATCGCCAACAAAATCTTCCAGAGTAAAAAC
CATACCGCCCGATATATCTGAGCCTTTATACAGTTCGTCCATACCGTGCGTGATGCCGGCCGCGGTCACG
AATTCCAGCAGGACCATGTGGTCACGCTTTTCGTTCGGATCTTTACTCAGCACAGACTGCGTGCTCAGGT
AATGATTGTCCGGCAGCAGGACCGGGCCATCACCAATCGGGGTGTTTTGCTGATAGTGGTCGGCCAGTTG
AACGCTGCCATCTTCCACATTATGGCGGATCTTGAAGTTAGCCTTGATACCGTTCTTCTGCTTATCTGCG
GTGATGTACACGTTGTGCGAATTGAAGTTATATTCCAGTTTATGGCCCAGAATATTACCGTCTTCCTTAA
AATCGATGCCTTTCAGTTCAATACGGTTAACCAGCGTATCACCTTCGAATTTCACTTCGGCGCGCGTTTT
GTAGGTGCCGTCATCTTTAAATGAGATGGTACGTTCTTGGACATAACCTTCCGGCATCGCGGACTTGAAA
AAGTCGTGGCGTTTCATGTGATCCGGGTAACGACTGAAACACTGAACACCATACGTCAGCGTGGTGACCA
GGGTCGGCCACGGAACCGGCAGTTTACCCGTGGTGCAAATAAACTTCAGCGTCAGTTTACCATTGGTTGC
ATCGCCTTCACCTTCGCCGCGCACGCTGAATTTGTGACCATTGACATCACCATCCAGTTCCACCAGAATC
GGCACCACGCCCGTAAACAGTTCTTCGCCCTTGCTCATATTTTTTCCTCCTTATACTTAAGCCCCCAACT
GAGAGAACTCACAGGTTACCCCAGTTGGGGATGGAGCTCTCCATAGTTGTGGTTGGGTCCCGGTTCATGC
TTTGCAGGTATCGAGCTTGTCTTCCGGGCACGGATGGAGCATAGTCAACGGCAGTTTTGGCAGTCCAACA
CTGATTTAGTATCCCATCGATACTCAGGAGGTATAGTCATGGAACTGAGGCATCTGCGCTACTTCGTTGC
GGTAGCGGAGGAGAGAAACTTCACGCGCGCCGCCGAACGTCTGCACATCGCCCAGCCCCCCCTCTCCCGC
CAGATCCAGCAGCTCGAGGACGATCTGGGAGTCCAGCTGTTCGAACGCCATAGCCGCCCCCTCAAGCTGA
CCGACACAGGTCGTTTCTTCTATACCCACGCCCTGCAGCTGCTGGCCCAGACCGCGGAGCTGCAGGCGAT
GACCAAGAGGGTTGGAAAGATCGAGCACAAGATGAGCGTAGGCTTCGTCGGCTCCACGCTATACGGCATG
CTGCCGCGGATCATCCGCCGCTTCAGGCAGATGCATGCCGACCTGGAGCTCTCGCTGCACGAGATGTCGA
CCATGGACCAGATCAAGGCACTCAAGGAGGGCCGCATCGACGTAGGGTTCGGGCGCATCCGTCACGAGGA
TCCATCGGTTCGACGAGTCGTCCTGCGCGAGGAGCGCATGATCGTAGCTCTGCCGGTCGGCCACCCGCTC
GCCGATGCCAAGCCGGAGCTGGCGCTTCACGACCTGGTCGGTGAGCCGCTGATCATCTTCCCGAAGGCGC
CGCGCCCGTCGTTCGCCGACCAGGTCCTGGCCGCGTTCCATGACCGCGCGCTGAAGCCGCGCCGCCTGCA
CGAGGTCCGCGAACTCCAGATCGCCCTCGGCCTGGTCGCCATGGGTGAGGGCATCTCGGTCGTCCCTAGC
AGCGTCTACGGCCTGAAGCGCGGCGACGTAACGTACAAGGAGCTGGACGATCCCAAGCTGGTTTCCCCCA
TCATCATGTCGACCCGGATGCTGGACGAAAGCGCGGATCTGCGCTCGCTGCGAGACATGATCTACCAGCT
GTACGAAGACGAGGGGATGGCATACCTGCCGCCCCCGAAGGAATAAATCTTTGAACAGCTAGCTCAGTCC
TAGGTATAATGCTAGCACGAAAAAAGGATCTATTATAAGGAGGCACTCACCATGGAGAAAAAAATCACTG
GATATACCACCGTTGATATATCCCAATGGCATCGTAAAGAACATTTTGAGGCATTTCAGTCAGTTGCTCA
ATGTACCTATAACCAGACCGTTCAACTGGATATTACGGCCTTTTTAAAGACCGTAAAGAAAAATAAGCAC
AAGTTTTATCCGGCCTTTATTCACATTCTTGCCCGCCTGATGAATGCTCATCCGGAATTACGTATGGCAA
TGAAAGACGGTGAGCTGGTGATATGGGATAGTGTTCACCCTTGTTACACCGTTTTCCATGAGCAAACTGA
AACGTTTTCATCGCTCTGGAGTGAATACCACGACGATTTCCGGCAGTTTCTACACATATATTCGCAAGAT
GTGGCGTGTTACGGTGAAAACCTGGCCTATTTCCCTAAAGGGTTTATTGAGAATATGTTTTTCGTCTCAG
CCAATCCCTGGGTGAGTTTCACCAGTTTTGATTTAAACGTGGCCAATATGGACAACTTCTTCGCCCCCGT
TTTCACCATGGGCAAATATTATACGCAAGGCGACAAGGTGCTGATGCCGCTGGCGATTCAGGTTCATCAT
GCCGTTTGTGATGGCTTCCATGTCGGCAGAATGCTTAATGAATTACAACAGTACTGCGATGAGTGGCAGG
GAGGAGCGTAACTCGTTTGTTGAACTAATGGGTGCTCAGACCGGGGACTTATCATCCAACCTGTTACTGG
GCGCGCCCCATGTCAGCCGTTAAGTGTTCCTGTGTCACTCAAAATTGCTTTGAGAGGCTCTAAGGGCTTC
TCAGTGCGTTACATCCCTGGCTTGTTGTCCACAACCGTTAAACCTTAAAGGCTTTAAAAGCCTTATATAT
TCTTTTTTTTCTTATAAAACTTAAAACCTTAGAGGCTATTTAAGTTGCTGATTTATATTAATTTTATTGT
TCAAACATGAGAGCTTAGTACGTGAAACATGAGAGCTTAGTACGTTAGCCATGAGAGCTTAGTACGTTAG
CCATGAGGGTTTAGTTCGTTAAACATGAGAGCTTAGTACGTTAAACATGAGAGCTTAGTACGTGAAACAT
GAGAGCTTAGTACGTACTATCAACAGGTTGAACTGCTGATCTTCAGATCGGCGCGCCGGCCGGCATCTTG
CCGTAACTGACAAATTAACCGAAGGTTTCTTCCGGCCACTGGGATGCAATGACCTTACCAACAACGCTAC
AGGATTCGTTGCACGGGATCATTGGGTATTGCGGATTCAGCGGCTGCAGGAAAACTTGGCCAGAGTCGCG
GATCAGCTTCTTAAAGGTGAATTCATCACCACCCAGGCGCGCAATGCAAAAGTCTCCCGGCTCAACCGCC
TGCTCAGGATCAACCAGGATCAGCATACCATCCGGAAATGACGGCTTGCTGCCCGTCGGGGCCGTCATGC
TGTTGCCTTCTACTTCCAGCCAAAACGCGCTATCGCTCGCTTTTTTGGTAGTCGATACCCAACGCTCAGC
GTCACCTTTGGTGAAGGTACGCAGTTCCGGGCTAAACATACCTGCTTGAACGTGGCTGAAGACCGGGTAT
TCGTATTCAGAGCGCAGAGACGGTTGCATGCTAACCGCTTCATACATTTCATAGATTTCACGAGCTATAG
AAGGAGAGAACTCCTCGACGGAAACTTTCAGAATCTTGGTCAGCAGTGCGGCGTTGTACGCGTTCAGCGC
ATTAATACCGTTAAACAGAGCGCCAACGCCGCTCTGACCCATGCCCATCTTGTCGGCTACGCTTTCCTGA
GACAGACCCAGCTCATTCTTTTTCTTCTCATAGATTGCTTTCAGACGACGTGCGTCCTCTAGCTGCTCTT
GTGTAAGCGGCTTTTTCTTCGTTGACATTTTGATCCTCCTTTATATGGAGGTACTAAATCGGAACGTTAA
ATCTATCACCGCAAGGGATAAATATCTAACACCGTGCGTGTTGACTATTTTACCTCTGGCGGTGATAATG
GTTGCATCAAATTTGCGCGCCACATTATTATTCATACCTTTGTGGACCGTATTACAAAGTGACAATATCT
TAATTTAAAAAGGAGGCTTAAATAATGGAAAAAAAAGAATTTAGGGTACTTATAAAATACTGCTTTCTGA
AGGGTAAGAACACCGTCGAAGCAAAGACGTGGCTGGATAACGAATTTCCGGACAGCGCCCCGGGTAAATC
AACCATTATCGACTGGTACGCCAAGTTTAAGCGTGGTGAAATGTCGACCGAAGATGGTGAGCGTTCCGGT
CGTCCGAAGGAGGTTGTCACCGACGAAAATATAAAAAAAATTCACAAAATGATTCTGAACGACCGCAAAA
TGAAGCTGATCGAAATTGCGGAAGCTCTGAAAATTAGCAAAGAGCGCGTTGGTCACATCATCCACCAATA
TCTTGACATGCGTAAACTGTGTGCGAAATGGGTTCCGCGCGAACTGACCTTTGATCAGAAACAGCGTCGT
GTCGACGATTCTAAGCGTTGCCTGCAGCTGCTGACCCGCAACACGCCGGAGTTCTTCCGCCGCTACGTAA
CCATGGATGAGACGTGGCTGCACCACTATACCCCGGAGTCTAACCGTCAGTCAGCAGAATGGACGGCAAC
TGGCGAACCGAGCCCGAAACGCGGCAAAACCCAAAAGAGCGCGGGCAAAGTCATGGCGAGCGTATTTTGG
GATGCACATGGTATTATCTTCATTGACTACCTGGAAAAGGGTAAGACCATAAATTCCGATTACTATATGG
CGCTGCTGGAACGCCTGAAAGTTGAAATCGCGGCAAAACGCCCGCACATGAAAAAGAAGAAGGTACTGTT
TCACCAGGACAACGCCCCCTGTCATAAGTCCCTGCGTACCATGGCGAAGATTCATGAGCTGGGTTTCGAA
CTGCTGCCGCACCCGCCGTACAGCCCGGATCTGGCTCCGTCGGATTTTTTTCTGTTTAGCGACCTGAAGC
GTATGCTGGCGGGTAAAAAATTTGGTTGCAACGAAGAAGTTATCGCTGAAACCGAAGCGTACTTTGAAGC
GAAGCCGAAAGAATATTACCAGAACGGCATTAAGAAACTGGAAGGTCGTTACAATCGCTGTATCGCGCTG
GAGGGCAATTACGTAGAGTAACCGGCCTACGGCCAGCCTCACAGAGCAGGATTCCCGTTGAGCACCGCCA
GGTGCGAATAAGGGACAGTGAAGAAGGAACACCCGCTCGCGGGTGGGCCTACTTCACCTATCCTGCCCGG
CTGACGCCGTTGGATACACCAAGGAAAGTCTACACGAACCCTTTGGCAAAATCCTGTATATCGTGCGAAA
AAGGATGGATATACCGAAAAAATCGCTATAATGACCCCGAAGCAGGGTTATGCAGCGGAAAAGGACAAGG
GTCGTCCAAAAAAAAAGGCTCCAAAAGGAGCCTTTAATTGTATCGGTTTACCAATGTTTAATCAGGCTCG
CGCCAATTTCCGCAATCTGACGGTTACGTTCATCCATCGTCGCCTGGCTGCCGGTGGTATAAATCACCAC
AATACGGCTCGGTTTACCATCCGGGCCCAGCGCCGCAATAATGCCACGGCTGCCACGTTCGCCCGCACCG
CTTTTATCCGCAATAAACCAGCCAGCCGGCAGCGCGCTACGCAGCAGCGGACCCGCCACTTTATCCGCTT
CCATCCAATCAATCAGTTGCTGGCGACTTGCCAGGGTCAGCAGCTCACCCGTCAGCAGTTTACGCAGGGT
GGTCGCCATTGCTGCCGGCATGGTGGTATCACGTTCATCGTTCGGAATCGCTTCGTTCAGTTCCGGTTCC
CAACGATCCAGACGGGTCACATGATCGCCCATGTTATGCAGAAACGCGGTCAGTTCTTTCGGACCGCCAA
TGGTCGTCAGCAGCAGGTTCGCCGCGGTGTTATCGCTCATGGTAATCGCCGCGCTGCACAGTTCACGCAC
GGTCATGCCATTGGTCAGATGTTTTTCGGTCACCGGGCTATATTCCACCAGATCGTTCTGGCTATAATGA
ATACGACGGCCCAGTTGTTCCTGGCCCGCATCCACACGGCTCAGAACCGCACCGCACAGCAGCACTTTAA
AGGTGCTCATCATCGGAAAACGTTCTTCCGGACGAAAAGATTCCAGAATTTTGCCGCTGTTCAGATCCAG
TTCAATATAGCCCACGCGCGCACCCAGTTGATCTTCCGCATCTTTCACTTTCACCAGGGTTTCCGGATGC
GCAAACACCGGTAGGCAAAACGCCGCAAAAAAAGGAATCAGCGCCACACGAAAATGCTGAATGCTCATAC
TCTTCCTTTTTCAATATTATTGAAGCATTTATCAGGGTTATTGTCTCATGAGCGGATACATATTTGAATG
TATTTAGAAAAATAAACAAATAGGGGAATTAAAAAAAAGCCCGCTCATTAGGCGGGCTACTAATTTAAAT
CGATTAATTTAGGTGACACTATAGACAGTAACAGGTTGGATGATAAGTCCCCGGTCTA
Features (pLannotate 1.2.2; 13 found; start..end, strand, type, name):
     51..563     -  CDS            LUCI_OPLGR (fragment): Experimental evidence at protein level: Swiss-Prot protein existence level 1. Catalytic subunit of oplophorus-luciferin 2-monooxygenase. Oxidoreductase that converts coelenterazine (the oplophorus luciferin) to coelenteramide under emission of blue light with a maximum at 454 nm. Is also active with bisdeoxycoelenterazine. From Oplophorus gracilirostris (Luminous shrimp).
    585..1298    -  CDS            Superfolder GFP: Superfolder GFP is a basic (constitutively fluorescent) green fluorescent protein published in 2005, derived from Aequorea victoria. It is reported to be a very rapidly-maturing weak dimer.
   1321..1360    -  protein_bind   phage φC31 attP (fragment): attachment site of phage φC31 phage φC31 integrase
   1509..2342    +  CDS            catR: CATR_PSEPU - Protein inferred from homology: Swiss-Prot protein existence level 3. Positive regulator of the catBC operon that degrades catechol to acetyl-CoA. CatR binds in trans to the catR-catBC promoter-control region in the presence or absence of inducer but only activates the catBC operon in the presence of the inducer, cis-cis-muconate. From Pseudomonas putida (Arthrobacter siderocapsulatus).
   2435..2466    +  promoter       J23119 promoter (fragment): bacterial promoter (Registry of Standard Biological Parts BBa J23119)
   2502..3161    +  CDS            CmR: chloramphenicol acetyltransferase; cat; confers resistance to chloramphenicol
   3231..3619    -  rep_origin     R6K γ ori: γ replication origin from E. coli plasmid R6K; requires the R6K initiator protein pi for replication
   3658..4368    -  CDS            cI: RPC1_LAMBD - Experimental evidence at protein level: Swiss-Prot protein existence level 1. Acts as a transcriptional repressor that allows virus to establish and maintain latency. Prevents both the viral DNA replication and the exit programs. Clamps the two operator OL (operator left made of OL1, OL2 and OL3 sites) and OR (operator right made of OR1, OR2 and OR3 sites) together by binding to them and arranging the intervening DNA in a loop. This step allows repression of lytic pR and pL promoters by binding to OL1, OL2, OR1 and OR2 simultaneously. The binding of cI on OR2 additionally activate
   5630..5738    -  oriT           oriT: incP origin of transfer
   5885..5924    -  terminator     fd terminator: central terminator from bacteriophage fd (Otsuka and Kunisawa, 1982)
   5931..6788    -  CDS            bla: BLAT_ECOLX - Experimental evidence at protein level: Swiss-Prot protein existence level 1. TEM-type are the most prevalent beta-lactamases in enterobacteria; they hydrolyze the beta-lactam bond in susceptible beta-lactam antibiotics, thus conferring resistance to penicillins and cephalosporins. TEM-3 and TEM-4 are capable of hydrolyzing cefotaxime and ceftazidime. TEM-5 is capable of hydrolyzing ceftazidime. TEM-6 is capable of hydrolyzing ceftazidime and aztreonam. TEM-8/CAZ-2, TEM- 16/CAZ-7 and TEM-24/CAZ-6 are markedly active against ceftazidime. IRT- 4 shows resistance to beta-lactamase in
   6789..6880    -  promoter       AmpR promoter: bla
   6937..6955    +  promoter       SP6 promoter: promoter for bacteriophage SP6 RNA polymerase
