[The description below was written by a language model from this plasmid's Addgene catalogue record and pLannotate feature annotations shown in this document.]
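Description:
pLP-PH16_RS09790-pcepA-himar-chlorR is a roughly 7 kb, low-copy bacterial "landing pad" delivery plasmid built on a custom R6K backbone and deposited as an empty backbone for Golden Gate assembly. Its R6K γ origin replicates only where the pi initiator protein is supplied, so it is maintained in pir-type E. coli hosts and behaves as a suicide vector elsewhere. An incP oriT allows conjugative transfer into a recipient. Selection uses a TEM β-lactamase gene with its own promoter and fd terminator (ampicillin) and a chloramphenicol acetyltransferase gene preceded by a J23119-like promoter fragment. The record also mentions a composite pC194+pKan+ptetQ seed promoter, which the annotation does not resolve.

The payload combines a phage φC31 attP site fragment, which can serve as a docking site for later integrase-mediated insertion, with adjacent superfolder GFP and Oplophorus-type luciferase (fragment) reporter coding sequences. A LysR-type regulator is annotated by homology as CatR and corresponds to the BenM named in the record. Together with the PH16_RS09790 promoter, it presumably forms the inducible expression system. Per the catalogue, a himar transposase driven by the pcepA promoter is held in check by the temperature-sensitive lambda cI857 repressor (a cI CDS is annotated), so a shift to higher temperature permits transposase expression in the recipient. The transposase gene itself and the transposon inverted repeats were not annotated, and a large unannotated gap lies between cI and oriT, so the exact boundaries of the mobilised cassette cannot be read from the table. The associated publication applies such elements to characterising inorganic carbon uptake systems in Cupriavidus necator H16.
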