Addgene plasmid #238494: pLP-PH16_RS09790-pcepA-himar-chlorR
Purpose: (Empty Backbone) Landing Pad with BenM/PH16_RS09790, pC194+pKan+ptetQ seed promoter, pcepA-himar transposase
Depositing lab: Farren Isaacs. Depositing organization: Yale University. Publication: Synthetic Genetic Elements Enable Rapid Characterization of Inorganic Carbon Uptake Systems in Cupriavidus necator H16. Nakamura AK, Fulk EM, Johnson CW, Isaacs FJ. ACS Synth Biol. 2025 Mar 21;14(3):943-953. doi: 10.1021/acssynbio.4c00869. Epub 2025 Mar 6. PubMed 40048245.
Backbone
  Vector backbone: Custom (R6K origin)
  Vector type: Bacterial Expression
  Promoter: BenM/PH16_RS09790
Growth in bacteria
  Bacterial resistance: Chloramphenicol and Ampicillin, 25 & 100 μg/mL
  Growth temperature: 30°C
  Growth strain: Pir1
  Growth instructions: Himar transposase expression is under the regulation of the heat-inactivated CI857 repressor. Grow at 37˚C to express himar transposase in recipient strain.
  Copy number: Low Copy
Gene/Insert
  Cloning method: Golden Gate
Terms and licenses: Academic/Nonprofit Terms; Industry Terms: Not Available to Industry
How to cite: pLP-PH16_RS09790-pcepA-himar-chlorR was a gift from Farren Isaacs (Addgene plasmid # 238494 ; http://n2t.net/addgene:238494 ; RRID:Addgene_238494)
